Addgene plasmid #86896: pET15b-E228A-PvuRts1I
Purpose: express E228A variant PvuRts1I in ER2566 strain
Depositing lab: Matthias Bochtler. Depositing organization: International Institute of Molecular and Cell Biology (IIMCB). Publication: Crystal structure of the 5hmC specific endonuclease PvuRts1I. Kazrani AA, Kowalska M, Czapinska H, Bochtler M. Nucleic Acids Res. 2014 May;42(9):5929-36. doi: 10.1093/nar/gku186. Epub 2014 Mar 14. PubMed 24634440.
Backbone
  Vector backbone: pET15b
  Vector type: Bacterial Expression
Growth in bacteria
  Bacterial resistance: Ampicillin, 100 μg/mL
  Growth temperature: 37°C
  Growth strain: DH5alpha
  Copy number: High Copy
Gene/Insert
  Gene/Insert name: PvuRts1I
  Mutation: E228A
  Entrez Gene: pvuRts1I (a.k.a. ST585_p002, Rts1_063)
  Promoter: T7
  Tag / fusion protein: His (N terminal on insert)
  Cloning method: Restriction Enzyme; 5′ cloning site EcoRI (unknown if destroyed); 3′ cloning site XhoI (unknown if destroyed)
  Sequencing primers: 5′ T7 forward; 3′ T7 reverse
Terms and licenses: Academic/Nonprofit Terms; Industry Terms: Not Available to Industry
How to cite: pET15b-E228A-PvuRts1I was a gift from Matthias Bochtler (Addgene plasmid # 86896 ; http://n2t.net/addgene:86896 ; RRID:Addgene_86896)
