[The description below was written by a language model from this plasmid's Addgene catalogue record and pLannotate feature annotations shown in this document.]
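Description:
pET15b-E228A-PvuRts1I is a bacterial expression plasmid built on the pET15b backbone for producing a point mutant of PvuRts1I, the restriction endonuclease specific for 5-hydroxymethylcytosine-containing DNA, in E. coli. The 6,558 nt plasmid replicates from a pBR322/ColE1-type origin and retains the neighbouring rop gene and bom site. The catalogue lists it as high copy, although rop normally moderates copy number. Selection is by ampicillin through the bla (AmpR) gene and its promoter. Several tetracycline-resistance fragments and the tet promoter are annotated, but these are interrupted remnants of the pBR322 lineage and do not represent a functional marker.

The expression cassette lies on the reverse strand. It runs from a T7 promoter with an adjacent lac operator, through the T7 gene 10 ribosome binding site, to a short match to a 6xHis-containing tag that corresponds to the recorded N-terminal His tag, and ends at the T7 terminator. The PvuRts1I coding sequence was not annotated by the automated tool, but it presumably occupies the unannotated stretch between the His tag and the terminator. It was cloned between EcoRI and XhoI sites and carries the E228A substitution. The small "SET1" hit next to the terminator is probably vector-derived sequence rather than a deliberate solubility tag. A plasmid-borne lacI gene with its own promoter supplies repressor, so transcription stays low until IPTG induction in a host that provides T7 RNA polymerase.

The stated purpose is expression of the E228A variant in strain ER2566, with DH5alpha used for propagation. The associated publication reports the crystal structure of PvuRts1I, so the mutant likely served structure-function analysis and His-tag purification. The record does not state the functional consequence of the substitution.
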