Features (pLannotate 1.2.2; 19 found; start..end, strand, type, name):
    480..501     +  protein_bind   CAP binding site: CAP binding activates transcription in the presence of cAMP. E. coli catabolite activator protein
    516..1140    +  CDS            TcR (fragment): tetracycline efflux protein; tet; confers resistance to tetracycline
   1382..1762    -  CDS            YPB1_ECOLX: Protein predicted: Swiss-Prot protein existence level 4. From Escherichia coli.
   1779..1970    +  CDS            rop: Rop protein, which maintains plasmids at low copy number; rop
   2072..2211    +  misc_feature   bom: basis of mobility region from pBR322
   2397..2985    -  rep_origin     ori: high-copy-number ColE1/pMB1/pBR322/pUC origin of replication
   3156..4016    -  CDS            AmpR: β-lactamase; bla; confers resistance to ampicillin, carbenicillin, and related antibiotics
   4017..4121    -  promoter       AmpR promoter: bla
   4238..4266    +  promoter       tet promoter: E. coli promoter for tetracycline efflux protein gene
   4314..4418    +  CDS            TcR (fragment): tetracycline efflux protein; tet; confers resistance to tetracycline
   4441..4488    -  terminator     T7 terminator: transcription terminator for bacteriophage T7 RNA polymerase
   4496..4545    -  CDS            SET1 (fragment): solubility-enhancement tag derived from T7 phage gene 10B
   5447..5464    -  CDS            capTEV™ (fragment): composite tag for in vivo biotinylation, TEV protease cleavage, and 6xHis tagging
   5476..5498    -  RBS            RBS: efficient ribosome binding site from bacteriophage T7 gene 10 (Olins and Rangwala, 1989)
   5513..5537    -  protein_bind   lac operator: The lac repressor binds to the lac operator to inhibit transcription in E. coli. This inhibition can be relieved by adding lactose or isopropyl-β-D-thiogalactopyranoside (IPTG). lac repressor encoded by lacI
   5538..5556    -  promoter       T7 promoter: promoter for bacteriophage T7 RNA polymerase
   5578..5857    +  CDS            TcR (fragment): tetracycline efflux protein; tet; confers resistance to tetracycline
   5865..5942    +  promoter       lacI promoter: lacI
   5943..467     +  CDS            lacI (across the origin): lac repressor; lacI; The lac repressor binds to the lac operator to inhibit transcription in E. coli. This inhibition can be relieved by adding lactose or isopropyl-β-D-thiogalactopyranoside (IPTG).
>Addgene plasmid #86896 | pET15b-E228A-PvuRts1I | addgene full sequence | sequence record 173050 | Addgene NGS Result
CTCGCAATCAAATTCAGCCGATAGCGGAACGGGAAGGCGACTGGAGTGCCATGTCCGGTTTTCAACAAAC
CATGCAAATGCTGAATGAGGGCATCGTTCCCACTGCGATGCTGGTTGCCAACGATCAGATGGCGCTGGGC
GCAATGCGCGCCATTACCGAGTCCGGGCTGCGCGTTGGTGCGGATATCTCGGTAGTGGGATACGACGATA
CCGAAGACAGCTCATGTTATATCCCGCCGTTAACCACCATCAAACAGGATTTTCGCCTGCTGGGGCAAAC
CAGCGTGGACCGCTTGCTGCAACTCTCTCAGGGCCAGGCGGTGAAGGGCAATCAGCTGTTGCCCGTCTCA
CTGGTGAAAAGAAAAACCACCCTGGCGCCCAATACGCAAACCGCCTCTCCCCGCGCGTTGGCCGATTCAT
TAATGCAGCTGGCACGACAGGTTTCCCGACTGGAAAGCGGGCAGTGAGCGCAACGCAATTAATGTAAGTT
AGCTCACTCATTAGGCACCGGGATCTCGACCGATGCCCTTGAGAGCCTTCAACCCAGTCAGCTCCTTCCG
GTGGGCGCGGGGCATGACTATCGTCGCCGCACTTATGACTGTCTTCTTTATCATGCAACTCGTAGGACAG
GTGCCGGCAGCGCTCTGGGTCATTTTCGGCGAGGACCGCTTTCGCTGGAGCGCGACGATGATCGGCCTGT
CGCTTGCGGTATTCGGAATCTTGCACGCCCTCGCTCAAGCCTTCGTCACTGGTCCCGCCACCAAACGTTT
CGGCGAGAAGCAGGCCATTATCGCCGGCATGGCGGCCGACGCGCTGGGCTACGTCTTGCTGGCGTTCGCG
ACGCGAGGCTGGATGGCCTTCCCCATTATGATTCTTCTCGCTTCCGGCGGCATCGGGATGCCCGCGTTGC
AGGCCATGCTGTCCAGGCAGGTAGATGACGACCATCAGGGACAGCTTCAAGGATCGCTCGCGGCTCTTAC
CAGCCTAACTTCGATCATTGGACCGCTGATCGTCACGGCGATTTATGCCGCCTCGGCGAGCACATGGAAC
GGGTTGGCATGGATTGTAGGCGCCGCCCTATACCTTGTCTGCCTCCCCGCGTTGCGTCGCGGTGCATGGA
GCCGGGCCACCTCGACCTGAATGGAAGCCGGCGGCACCTCGCTAACGGATTCACCACTCCAAGAATTGGA
GCCAATCAATTCTTGCGGAGAACTGTGAATGCGCAAACCAACCCTTGGCAGAACATATCCATCGCGTCCG
CCATCTCCAGCAGCCGCACGCGGCGCATCTCGGGCAGCGTTGGGTCCTGGCCACGGGTGCGCATGATCGT
GCTCCTGTCGTTGAGGACCCGGCTAGGCTGGCGGGGTTGCCTTACTGGTTAGCAGAATGAATCACCGATA
CGCGAGCGAACGTGAAGCGACTGCTGCTGCAAAACGTCTGCGACCTGAGCAACAACATGAATGGTCTTCG
GTTTCCGTGTTTCGTAAAGTCTGGAAACGCGGAAGTCAGCGCCCTGCACCATTATGTTCCGGATCTGCAT
CGCAGGATGCTGCTGGCTACCCTGTGGAACACCTACATCTGTATTAACGAAGCGCTGGCATTGACCCTGA
GTGATTTTTCTCTGGTCCCGCCGCATCCATACCGCCAGTTGTTTACCCTCACAACGTTCCAGTAACCGGG
CATGTTCATCATCAGTAACCCGTATCGTGAGCATCCTCTCTCGTTTCATCGGTATCATTACCCCCATGAA
CAGAAATCCCCCTTACACGGAGGCATCAGTGACCAAACAGGAAAAAACCGCCCTTAACATGGCCCGCTTT
ATCAGAAGCCAGACATTAACGCTTCTGGAGAAACTCAACGAGCTGGACGCGGATGAACAGGCAGACATCT
GTGAATCGCTTCACGACCACGCTGATGAGCTTTACCGCAGCTGCCTCGCGCGTTTCGGTGATGACGGTGA
AAACCTCTGACACATGCAGCTCCCGGAGACGGTCACAGCTTGTCTGTAAGCGGATGCCGGGAGCAGACAA
GCCCGTCAGGGCGCGTCAGCGGGTGTTGGCGGGTGTCGGGGCGCAGCCATGACCCAGTCACGTAGCGATA
GCGGAGTGTATACTGGCTTAACTATGCGGCATCAGAGCAGATTGTACTGAGAGTGCACCATTGCGGTGTG
AAATACCGCACAGATGCGTAAGGAGAAAATACCGCATCAGGCGCTCTTCCGCTTCCTCGCTCACTGACTC
GCTGCGCTCGGTCGTTCGGCTGCGGCGAGCGGTATCAGCTCACTCAAAGGCGGTAATACGGTTATCCACA
GAATCAGGGGATAACGCAGGAAAGAACATGTGAGCAAAAGGCCAGCAAAAGGCCAGGAACCGTAAAAAGG
CCGCGTTGCTGGCGTTTTTCCATAGGCTCCGCCCCCCTGACGAGCATCACAAAAATCGACGCTCAAGTCA
GAGGTGGCGAAACCCGACAGGACTATAAAGATACCAGGCGTTTCCCCCTGGAAGCTCCCTCGTGCGCTCT
CCTGTTCCGACCCTGCCGCTTACCGGATACCTGTCCGCCTTTCTCCCTTCGGGAAGCGTGGCGCTTTCTC
ATAGCTCACGCTGTAGGTATCTCAGTTCGGTGTAGGTCGTTCGCTCCAAGCTGGGCTGTGTGCACGAACC
CCCCGTTCAGCCCGACCGCTGCGCCTTATCCGGTAACTATCGTCTTGAGTCCAACCCGGTAAGACACGAC
TTATCGCCACTGGCAGCAGCCACTGGTAACAGGATTAGCAGAGCGAGGTATGTAGGCGGTGCTACAGAGT
TCTTGAAGTGGTGGCCTAACTACGGCTACACTAGAAGGACAGTATTTGGTATCTGCGCTCTGCTGAAGCC
AGTTACCTTCGGAAAAAGAGTTGGTAGCTCTTGATCCGGCAAACAAACCACCGCTGGTAGCGGTGGTTTT
TTTGTTTGCAAGCAGCAGATTACGCGCAGAAAAAAAGGATCTCAAGAAGATCCTTTGATCTTTTCTACGG
GGTCTGACGCTCAGTGGAACGAAAACTCACGTTAAGGGATTTTGGTCATGAGATTATCAAAAAGGATCTT
CACCTAGATCCTTTTAAATTAAAAATGAAGTTTTAAATCAATCTAAAGTATATATGAGTAAACTTGGTCT
GACAGTTACCAATGCTTAATCAGTGAGGCACCTATCTCAGCGATCTGTCTATTTCGTTCATCCATAGTTG
CCTGACTCCCCGTCGTGTAGATAACTACGATACGGGAGGGCTTACCATCTGGCCCCAGTGCTGCAATGAT
ACCGCGAGACCCACGCTCACCGGCTCCAGATTTATCAGCAATAAACCAGCCAGCCGGAAGGGCCGAGCGC
AGAAGTGGTCCTGCAACTTTATCCGCCTCCATCCAGTCTATTAATTGTTGCCGGGAAGCTAGAGTAAGTA
GTTCGCCAGTTAATAGTTTGCGCAACGTTGTTGCCATTGCTGCAGGCATCGTGGTGTCACGCTCGTCGTT
TGGTATGGCTTCATTCAGCTCCGGTTCCCAACGATCAAGGCGAGTTACATGATCCCCCATGTTGTGCAAA
AAAGCGGTTAGCTCCTTCGGTCCTCCGATCGTTGTCAGAAGTAAGTTGGCCGCAGTGTTATCACTCATGG
TTATGGCAGCACTGCATAATTCTCTTACTGTCATGCCATCCGTAAGATGCTTTTCTGTGACTGGTGAGTA
CTCAACCAAGTCATTCTGAGAATAGTGTATGCGGCGACCGAGTTGCTCTTGCCCGGCGTCAACACGGGAT
AATACCGCGCCACATAGCAGAACTTTAAAAGTGCTCATCATTGGAAAACGTTCTTCGGGGCGAAAACTCT
CAAGGATCTTACCGCTGTTGAGATCCAGTTCGATGTAACCCACTCGTGCACCCAACTGATCTTCAGCATC
TTTTACTTTCACCAGCGTTTCTGGGTGAGCAAAAACAGGAAGGCAAAATGCCGCAAAAAAGGGAATAAGG
GCGACACGGAAATGTTGAATACTCATACTCTTCCTTTTTCAATATTATTGAAGCATTTATCAGGGTTATT
GTCTCATGAGCGGATACATATTTGAATGTATTTAGAAAAATAAACAAATAGGGGTTCCGCGCACATTTCC
CCGAAAAGTGCCACCTGACGTCTAAGAAACCATTATTATCATGACATTAACCTATAAAAATAGGCGTATC
ACGAGGCCCTTTCGTCTTCAAGAATTAATTCTCATGTTTGACAGCTTATCATCGATAAGCTTTAATGCGG
TAGTTTATCACAGTTAAATTGCTAACGCAGTCAGGCACCGTGTATGAAATCTAACAATGCGCTCATCGTC
ATCCTCGGCACCGTCACCCTGGATGCTGTAGGCATAGGCTTGGTTATGCCGGTACTGCCGGGCCTCTTGC
GGGATATCCGGATATAGTTCCTCCTTTCAGCAAAAAACCCCTCAAGACCCGTTTAGAGGCCCCAAGGGGT
TATGCTAGTTATTGCTCAGCGGTGGCAGCAGCCAACTCAGCTTCCTTTCGGGCTTTGTTAGCAGCCGGAT
CCTCGAGTCAGTTCTGGCTACGATACACGTTCACACGGGAATACACACGGCTAAACACTTTCACTTCGTC
GCTGCTTTTATCCACATCGATGGCAAACACGCCCAGAAAGCGATACAGGGTACGATTCAGCTCGTCACGA
GAATGGGCCATGACAATACGATAATCCCACGTTTCTTGATAGTTACGGGTAGCATTCAGACTCTGTGCCG
TGATTTTGTTACCGTCGGCACTCAGGGCATTTTTCCACTCTCCAGCTTCATACAGGCGAGGAAACCAGAC
CATAACACGACCCGTCAGACCGATTGACTGAGCAACTTCAGCCGGCAGAGCCCAACCACCACTTTGATGA
TGGCCTTCACGGCGATAACCAAAGCATTGCAGCGCGTCACGGTGATAACGGAATACGCTATTCGGCCCAA
CTGCCATATAACCGGTGTTGATGTGTTTTTTAGCGCTATAACGCTCGTCATAGTCCCAACGAAAAAACAG
TCCCTGGTTCTCCAGCTCCTCTTTTTTGTCTTTCACCAGGCGGACAAACTCATCCACCAGTTTATTCACC
TCGGACAGGGTAATGTTAGACGCCGGAATACGCTCTTCCTGAAACCCGGTGGCTTCAACAATATCCAGAC
GGCGAACAGCATCGGCTTTACGAGCATCGTTAGAATCATGGTGTGCCTCGTCGATTTCCAGATACAGGTT
CAGCTGAGGAAACAGCAGATCCGCCAGATAGATTTTGCCCAGATGGCCTTCTTTACGGATACACTGCTGA
CAGACGAACTCGATATCAGGGTCATCCAGTGTATGGACGACACGGTTGATAATATAGTGTTCCCAGCGTT
TGTGGGAGATTTTACTCAGAGCGCGCAGGATATAGTCGGTTTTGGACATGAATTCGTGATGATGATGATG
ATGCCCCATGGTATATCTCCTTCTTAAAGTTAAACAAAATTATTTCTAGAGGGGAATTGTTATCCGCTCA
CAATTCCCCTATAGTGAGTCGTATTAATTTCGCGGGATCGAGATCTCGATCCTCTACGCCGGACGCATCG
TGGCCGGCATCACCGGCGCCACAGGTGCGGTTGCTGGCGCCTATATCGCCGACATCACCGATGGGGAAGA
TCGGGCTCGCCACTTCGGGCTCATGAGCGCTTGTTTCGGCGTGGGTATGGTGGCAGGCCCCGTGGCCGGG
GGACTGTTGGGCGCCATCTCCTTGCATGCACCATTCCTTGCGGCGGCGGTGCTCAACGGCCTCAACCTAC
TACTGGGCTGCTTCCTAATGCAGGAGTCGCATAAGGGAGAGCGTCGAGATCCCGGACACCATCGAATGGC
GCAAAACCTTTCGCGGTATGGCATGATAGCGCCCGGAAGAGAGTCAATTCAGGGTGGTGAATGTGAAACC
AGTAACGTTATACGATGTCGCAGAGTATGCCGGTGTCTCTTATCAGACCGTTTCCCGCGTGGTGAACCAG
GCCAGCCACGTTTCTGCGAAAACGCGGGAAAAAGTGGAAGCGGCGATGGCGGAGCTGAATTACATTCCCA
ACCGCGTGGCACAACAACTGGCGGGCAAACAGTCGTTGCTGATTGGCGTTGCCACCTCCAGTCTGGCCCT
GCACGCGCCGTCGCAAATTGTCGCGGCGATTAAATCTCGCGCCGATCAACTGGGTGCCAGCGTGGTGGTG
TCGATGGTAGAACGAAGCGGCGTCGAAGCCTGTAAAGCGGCGGTGCACAATCTTCTCGCGCAACGCGTCA
GTGGGCTGATCATTAACTATCCGCTGGATGACCAGGATGCCATTGCTGTGGAAGCTGCCTGCACTAATGT
TCCGGCGTTATTTCTTGATGTCTCTGACCAGACACCCATCAACAGTATTATTTTCTCCCATGAAGACGGT
ACGCGACTGGGCGTGGAGCATCTGGTCGCATTGGGTCACCAGCAAATCGCGCTGTTAGCGGGCCCATTAA
GTTCTGTCTCGGCGCGTCTGCGTCTGGCTGGCTGGCATAAATATCTCA
